>Addgene plasmid #118191 | lentiSAMv2 GLIS3 TSS-guide4 | addgene full sequence | sequence record 239643 | Addgene NGS Result
GTTTTAGAGCTAGGCCAACATGAGGATCACCCATGTCTGCAGGGCCTAGCAAGTTAAAATAAGGCTAGTC
CGTTATCAACTTGGCCAACATGAGGATCACCCATGTCTGCAGGGCCAAGTGGCACCGAGTCGGTGCTTTT
TTTGGATCCTAGGTCTTGAAAGGAGTGGGAATTGGCTCCGGTGCCCGTCAGTGGGCAGAGCGCACATCGC
CCACAGTCCCCGAGAAGTTGGGGGGAGGGGTCGGCAATTGATCCGGTGCCTAGAGAAGGTGGCGCGGGGT
AAACTGGGAAAGTGATGTCGTGTACTGGCTCCGCCTTTTTCCCGAGGGTGGGGGAGAACCGTATATAAGT
GCAGTAGTCGCCGTGAACGTTCTTTTTCGCAACGGGTTTGCCGCCAGAACACAGGCGTACGGCCACCATG
AAAAGGCCGGCGGCCACGAAAAAGGCCGGCCAGGCAAAAAAGAAAAAGGACAAGAAGTACAGCATCGGCC
TGGCCATCGGCACCAACTCTGTGGGCTGGGCCGTGATCACCGACGAGTACAAGGTGCCCAGCAAGAAATT
CAAGGTGCTGGGCAACACCGACCGGCACAGCATCAAGAAGAACCTGATCGGAGCCCTGCTGTTCGACAGC
GGCGAAACAGCCGAGGCCACCCGGCTGAAGAGAACCGCCAGAAGAAGATACACCAGACGGAAGAACCGGA
TCTGCTATCTGCAAGAGATCTTCAGCAACGAGATGGCCAAGGTGGACGACAGCTTCTTCCACAGACTGGA
AGAGTCCTTCCTGGTGGAAGAGGATAAGAAGCACGAGCGGCACCCCATCTTCGGCAACATCGTGGACGAG
GTGGCCTACCACGAGAAGTACCCCACCATCTACCACCTGAGAAAGAAACTGGTGGACAGCACCGACAAGG
CCGACCTGCGGCTGATCTATCTGGCCCTGGCCCACATGATCAAGTTCCGGGGCCACTTCCTGATCGAGGG
CGACCTGAACCCCGACAACAGCGACGTGGACAAGCTGTTCATCCAGCTGGTGCAGACCTACAACCAGCTG
TTCGAGGAAAACCCCATCAACGCCAGCGGCGTGGACGCCAAGGCCATCCTGTCTGCCAGACTGAGCAAGA
GCAGACGGCTGGAAAATCTGATCGCCCAGCTGCCCGGCGAGAAGAAGAATGGCCTGTTCGGCAACCTGAT
TGCCCTGAGCCTGGGCCTGACCCCCAACTTCAAGAGCAACTTCGACCTGGCCGAGGATGCCAAACTGCAG
CTGAGCAAGGACACCTACGACGACGACCTGGACAACCTGCTGGCCCAGATCGGCGACCAGTACGCCGACC
TGTTTCTGGCCGCCAAGAACCTGTCCGACGCCATCCTGCTGAGCGACATCCTGAGAGTGAACACCGAGAT
CACCAAGGCCCCCCTGAGCGCCTCTATGATCAAGAGATACGACGAGCACCACCAGGACCTGACCCTGCTG
AAAGCTCTCGTGCGGCAGCAGCTGCCTGAGAAGTACAAAGAGATTTTCTTCGACCAGAGCAAGAACGGCT
ACGCCGGCTACATTGACGGCGGAGCCAGCCAGGAAGAGTTCTACAAGTTCATCAAGCCCATCCTGGAAAA
GATGGACGGCACCGAGGAACTGCTCGTGAAGCTGAACAGAGAGGACCTGCTGCGGAAGCAGCGGACCTTC
GACAACGGCAGCATCCCCCACCAGATCCACCTGGGAGAGCTGCACGCCATTCTGCGGCGGCAGGAAGATT
TTTACCCATTCCTGAAGGACAACCGGGAAAAGATCGAGAAGATCCTGACCTTCCGCATCCCCTACTACGT
GGGCCCTCTGGCCAGGGGAAACAGCAGATTCGCCTGGATGACCAGAAAGAGCGAGGAAACCATCACCCCC
TGGAACTTCGAGGAAGTGGTGGACAAGGGCGCTTCCGCCCAGAGCTTCATCGAGCGGATGACCAACTTCG
ATAAGAACCTGCCCAACGAGAAGGTGCTGCCCAAGCACAGCCTGCTGTACGAGTACTTCACCGTGTATAA
CGAGCTGACCAAAGTGAAATACGTGACCGAGGGAATGAGAAAGCCCGCCTTCCTGAGCGGCGAGCAGAAA
AAGGCCATCGTGGACCTGCTGTTCAAGACCAACCGGAAAGTGACCGTGAAGCAGCTGAAAGAGGACTACT
TCAAGAAAATCGAGTGCTTCGACTCCGTGGAAATCTCCGGCGTGGAAGATCGGTTCAACGCCTCCCTGGG
CACATACCACGATCTGCTGAAAATTATCAAGGACAAGGACTTCCTGGACAATGAGGAAAACGAGGACATT
CTGGAAGATATCGTGCTGACCCTGACACTGTTTGAGGACAGAGAGATGATCGAGGAACGGCTGAAAACCT
ATGCCCACCTGTTCGACGACAAAGTGATGAAGCAGCTGAAGCGGCGGAGATACACCGGCTGGGGCAGGCT
GAGCCGGAAGCTGATCAACGGCATCCGGGACAAGCAGTCCGGCAAGACAATCCTGGATTTCCTGAAGTCC
GACGGCTTCGCCAACAGAAACTTCATGCAGCTGATCCACGACGACAGCCTGACCTTTAAAGAGGACATCC
AGAAAGCCCAGGTGTCCGGCCAGGGCGATAGCCTGCACGAGCACATTGCCAATCTGGCCGGCAGCCCCGC
CATTAAGAAGGGCATCCTGCAGACAGTGAAGGTGGTGGACGAGCTCGTGAAAGTGATGGGCCGGCACAAG
CCCGAGAACATCGTGATCGAAATGGCCAGAGAGAACCAGACCACCCAGAAGGGACAGAAGAACAGCCGCG
AGAGAATGAAGCGGATCGAAGAGGGCATCAAAGAGCTGGGCAGCCAGATCCTGAAAGAACACCCCGTGGA
AAACACCCAGCTGCAGAACGAGAAGCTGTACCTGTACTACCTGCAGAATGGGCGGGATATGTACGTGGAC
CAGGAACTGGACATCAACCGGCTGTCCGACTACGATGTGGACCACATCGTGCCTCAGAGCTTTCTGAAGG
ACGACTCCATCGACAACAAGGTGCTGACCAGAAGCGACAAGGCCCGGGGCAAGAGCGACAACGTGCCCTC
CGAAGAGGTCGTGAAGAAGATGAAGAACTACTGGCGGCAGCTGCTGAACGCCAAGCTGATTACCCAGAGA
AAGTTCGACAATCTGACCAAGGCCGAGAGAGGCGGCCTGAGCGAACTGGATAAGGCCGGCTTCATCAAGA
GACAGCTGGTGGAAACCCGGCAGATCACAAAGCACGTGGCACAGATCCTGGACTCCCGGATGAACACTAA
GTACGACGAGAATGACAAGCTGATCCGGGAAGTGAAAGTGATCACCCTGAAGTCCAAGCTGGTGTCCGAT
TTCCGGAAGGATTTCCAGTTTTACAAAGTGCGCGAGATCAACAACTACCACCACGCCCACGACGCCTACC
TGAACGCCGTCGTGGGAACCGCCCTGATCAAAAAGTACCCTAAGCTGGAAAGCGAGTTCGTGTACGGCGA
CTACAAGGTGTACGACGTGCGGAAGATGATCGCCAAGAGCGAGCAGGAAATCGGCAAGGCTACCGCCAAG
TACTTCTTCTACAGCAACATCATGAACTTTTTCAAGACCGAGATTACCCTGGCCAACGGCGAGATCCGGA
AGCGGCCTCTGATCGAGACAAACGGCGAAACCGGGGAGATCGTGTGGGATAAGGGCCGGGATTTTGCCAC
CGTGCGGAAAGTGCTGAGCATGCCCCAAGTGAATATCGTGAAAAAGACCGAGGTGCAGACAGGCGGCTTC
AGCAAAGAGTCTATCCTGCCCAAGAGGAACAGCGATAAGCTGATCGCCAGAAAGAAGGACTGGGACCCTA
AGAAGTACGGCGGCTTCGACAGCCCCACCGTGGCCTATTCTGTGCTGGTGGTGGCCAAAGTGGAAAAGGG
CAAGTCCAAGAAACTGAAGAGTGTGAAAGAGCTGCTGGGGATCACCATCATGGAAAGAAGCAGCTTCGAG
AAGAATCCCATCGACTTTCTGGAAGCCAAGGGCTACAAAGAAGTGAAAAAGGACCTGATCATCAAGCTGC
CTAAGTACTCCCTGTTCGAGCTGGAAAACGGCCGGAAGAGAATGCTGGCCTCTGCCGGCGAACTGCAGAA
GGGAAACGAACTGGCCCTGCCCTCCAAATATGTGAACTTCCTGTACCTGGCCAGCCACTATGAGAAGCTG
AAGGGCTCCCCCGAGGATAATGAGCAGAAACAGCTGTTTGTGGAACAGCACAAGCACTACCTGGACGAGA
TCATCGAGCAGATCAGCGAGTTCTCCAAGAGAGTGATCCTGGCCGACGCTAATCTGGACAAAGTGCTGTC
CGCCTACAACAAGCACCGGGATAAGCCCATCAGAGAGCAGGCCGAGAATATCATCCACCTGTTTACCCTG
ACCAATCTGGGAGCCCCTGCCGCCTTCAAGTACTTTGACACCACCATCGACCGGAAGAGGTACACCAGCA
CCAAAGAGGTGCTGGACGCCACCCTGATCCACCAGAGCATCACCGGCCTGTACGAGACACGGATCGACCT
GTCTCAGCTGGGAGGCGACAGCGCTGGAGGAGGTGGAAGCGGAGGAGGAGGAAGCGGAGGAGGAGGTAGC
GGACCTAAGAAAAAGAGGAAGGTGGCGGCCGCTGGATCCGGACGGGCTGACGCATTGGACGATTTTGATC
TGGATATGCTGGGAAGTGACGCCCTCGATGATTTTGACCTTGACATGCTTGGTTCGGATGCCCTTGATGA
CTTTGACCTCGACATGCTCGGCAGTGACGCCCTTGATGATTTCGACCTGGACATGCTGATTAACTGTACA
GGCAGTGGAGAGGGCAGAGGAAGTCTGCTAACATGCGGTGACGTCGAGGAGAATCCTGGCCCAATGGCCA
AGCCTTTGTCTCAAGAAGAATCCACCCTCATTGAAAGAGCAACGGCTACAATCAACAGCATCCCCATCTC
TGAAGACTACAGCGTCGCCAGCGCAGCTCTCTCTAGCGACGGCCGCATCTTCACTGGTGTCAATGTATAT
CATTTTACTGGGGGACCTTGTGCAGAACTCGTGGTGCTGGGCACTGCTGCTGCTGCGGCAGCTGGCAACC
TGACTTGTATCGTCGCGATCGGAAATGAGAACAGGGGCATCTTGAGCCCCTGCGGACGGTGCCGACAGGT
GCTTCTCGATCTGCATCCTGGGATCAAAGCCATAGTGAAGGACAGTGATGGACAGCCGACGGCAGTTGGG
ATTCGTGAATTGCTGCCCTCTGGTTATGTGTGGGAGGGCTAAGAATTCGATATCAAGCTTATCGGTAATC
AACCTCTGGATTACAAAATTTGTGAAAGATTGACTGGTATTCTTAACTATGTTGCTCCTTTTACGCTATG
TGGATACGCTGCTTTAATGCCTTTGTATCATGCTATTGCTTCCCGTATGGCTTTCATTTTCTCCTCCTTG
TATAAATCCTGGTTGCTGTCTCTTTATGAGGAGTTGTGGCCCGTTGTCAGGCAACGTGGCGTGGTGTGCA
CTGTGTTTGCTGACGCAACCCCCACTGGTTGGGGCATTGCCACCACCTGTCAGCTCCTTTCCGGGACTTT
CGCTTTCCCCCTCCCTATTGCCACGGCGGAACTCATCGCCGCCTGCCTTGCCCGCTGCTGGACAGGGGCT
CGGCTGTTGGGCACTGACAATTCCGTGGTGTTGTCGGGGAAATCATCGTCCTTTCCTTGGCTGCTCGCCT
GTGTTGCCACCTGGATTCTGCGCGGGACGTCCTTCTGCTACGTCCCTTCGGCCCTCAATCCAGCGGACCT
TCCTTCCCGCGGCCTGCTGCCGGCTCTGCGGCCTCTTCCGCGTCTTCGCCTTCGCCCTCAGACGAGTCGG
ATCTCCCTTTGGGCCGCCTCCCCGCATCGATACCGTCGACCTCGAGACCTAGAAAAACATGGAGCAATCA
CAAGTAGCAATACAGCAGCTACCAATGCTGATTGTGCCTGGCTAGAAGCACAAGAGGAGGAGGAGGTGGG
TTTTCCAGTCACACCTCAGGTACCTTTAAGACCAATGACTTACAAGGCAGCTGTAGATCTTAGCCACTTT
TTAAAAGAAAAGGGGGGACTGGAAGGGCTAATTCACTCCCAACGAAGACAAGATATCCTTGATCTGTGGA
TCTACCACACACAAGGCTACTTCCCTGATTGGCAGAACTACACACCAGGGCCAGGGATCAGATATCCACT
GACCTTTGGATGGTGCTACAAGCTAGTACCAGTTGAGCAAGAGAAGGTAGAAGAAGCCAATGAAGGAGAG
AACACCCGCTTGTTACACCCTGTGAGCCTGCATGGGATGGATGACCCGGAGAGAGAAGTATTAGAGTGGA
GGTTTGACAGCCGCCTAGCATTTCATCACATGGCCCGAGAGCTGCATCCGGACTGTACTGGGTCTCTCTG
GTTAGACCAGATCTGAGCCTGGGAGCTCTCTGGCTAACTAGGGAACCCACTGCTTAAGCCTCAATAAAGC
TTGCCTTGAGTGCTTCAAGTAGTGTGTGCCCGTCTGTTGTGTGACTCTGGTAACTAGAGATCCCTCAGAC
CCTTTTAGTCAGTGTGGAAAATCTCTAGCAGGGCCCGTTTAAACCCGCTGATCAGCCTCGACTGTGCCTT
CTAGTTGCCAGCCATCTGTTGTTTGCCCCTCCCCCGTGCCTTCCTTGACCCTGGAAGGTGCCACTCCCAC
TGTCCTTTCCTAATAAAATGAGGAAATTGCATCGCATTGTCTGAGTAGGTGTCATTCTATTCTGGGGGGT
GGGGTGGGGCAGGACAGCAAGGGGGAGGATTGGGAAGACAATAGCAGGCATGCTGGGGATGCGGTGGGCT
CTATGGCTTCTGAGGCGGAAAGAACCAGCTGGGGCTCTAGGGGGTATCCCC
[124 nt withheld, positions 6912-7035]
C
[91 nt withheld, positions 7037-7127]
A
[49 nt withheld, positions 7129-7177]
CCTTTGACGTTGGAGTCCACGTTCTTT
[37 nt withheld, positions 7205-7241]
ACCCTATCTCGGTCTATTCTTTTGATTTATAAGGGATTTTGCCGATTTCGGCCTATTGGTTAAAAAATGA
GCTGATTTAACAAAAATTTAACGCGAATTAATTCTGTGGAATGTGTGTCAGTTAGGGTGTGGAAAGTCCC
CAGGCTCCCCAGCAGGCAGAAGTATGCAAAGCATGCATCTCAATTAGTCAGCAACCAGGTGTGGAAAGTC
CCCAGGCTCCCCAGCAGGCAGAAGTATGCAAAGCATGCATCTCAATTAGTCAGCAACCATAGTCCCGCCC
CTAACTCCGCCCATCCCGCCCCTAACTCCGCCCAGTTCCGCCCATTCTCCGCCCCATGGCTGACTAATTT
TTTTTATTTATGCAGAGGCCGAGGCCGCCTCTGCCTCTGAGCTATTCCAGAAGTAGTGAGGAGGCTTTTT
TGGAGGCCTAGGCTTTTGCAAAAAGCTCCCGGGAGCTTGTATATCCATTTTCGGATCTGATCAGCACGTG
TTGACAATTAATCATCGGCATAGTATATCGGCATAGTATAATACGACAAGGTGAGGAACTAAACCATGGC
CAAGTTGACCAGTGCCGTTCCGGTGCTCACCGCGCGCGACGTCGCCGGAGCGGTCGAGTTCTGGACCGAC
CGGCTCGGGTTCTCCCGGGACTTCGTGGAGGACGACTTCGCCGGTGTGGTCCGGGACGACGTGACCCTGT
TCATCAGCGCGGTCCAGGACCAGGTGGTGCCGGACAACACCCTGGCCTGGGTGTGGGTGCGCGGCCTGGA
CGAGCTGTACGCCGAGTGGTCGGAGGTCGTGTCCACGAACTTCCGGGACGCCTCCGGGCCGGCCATGACC
GAGATCGGCGAGCAGCCGTGGGGGCGGGAGTTCGCCCTGCGCGACCCGGCCGGCAACTGCGTGCACTTCG
TGGCCGAGGAGCAGGACTGACACGTGCTACGAGATTTCGATTCCACCGCCGCCTTCTATGAAAGGTTGGG
CTTCGGAATCGTTTTCCGGGACGCCGGCTGGATGATCCTCCAGCGCGGGGATCTCATGCTGGAGTTCTTC
GCCCACCCCAACTTGTTTATTGCAGCTTATAATGGTTACAAATAAAGCAATAGCATCACAAATTTCACAA
ATAAAGCATTTTTTTCACTGCATTCTAGTTGTGGTTTGTCCAAACTCATCAATGTATCTTATCATGTCTG
TATACCGTCGACCTCTAGCTAGAGCTTGGCGTAATCATGGTCATAGCTGTTTCCTGTGTGAAATTGTTAT
CCGCTCACAATTCCACACAACATACGAGCCGGAAGCATAAAGTGTAAAGCCTGGGGTGCCTAATGAGTGA
GCTAACTCACATTAATTGCGTTGCGCTCACTGCCCGCTTTCCAGTCGGGAAACCTGTCGTGCCAGCTGCA
TTAATGAATCGGCCAACGCGCGGGGAGAGGCGGTTTGCGTATTGGGCGCTCTTCCGCTTCCTCGCTCACT
GACTCGCTGCGCTCGGTCGTTCGGCTGCGGCGAGCGGTATCAGCTCACTCAAAGGCGGTAATACGGTTAT
CCACAGAATCAGGGGATAACGCAGGAAAGAACATGTGAGCAAAAGGCCAGCAAAAGGCCAGGAACCGTAA
AAAGGCCGCGTTGCTGGCGTTTTTCCATAGGCTCCGCCCCCCTGACGAGCATCACAAAAATCGACGCTCA
AGTCAGAGGTGGCGAAACCCGACAGGACTATAAAGATACCAGGCGTTTCCCCCTGGAAGCTCCCTCGTGC
GCTCTCCTGTTCCGACCCTGCCGCTTACCGGATACCTGTCCGCCTTTCTCCCTTCGGGAAGCGTGGCGCT
TTCTCATAGCTCACGCTGTAGGTATCTCAGTTCGGTGTAGGTCGTTCGCTCCAAGCTGGGCTGTGTGCAC
GAACCCCCCGTTCAGCCCGACCGCTGCGCCTTATCCGGTAACTATCGTCTTGAGTCCAACCCGGTAAGAC
ACGACTTATCGCCACTGGCAGCAGCCACTGGTAACAGGATTAGCAGAGCGAGGTATGTAGGCGGTGCTAC
AGAGTTCTTGAAGTGGTGGCCTAACTACGGCTACACTAGAAGAACAGTATTTGGTATCTGCGCTCTGCTG
AAGCCAGTTACCTTCGGAAAAAGAGTTGGTAGCTCTTGATCCGGCAAACAAACCACCGCTGGTAGCGGTG
GTTTTTTTGTTTGCAAGCAGCAGATTACGCGCAGAAAAAAAGGATCTCAAGAAGATCCTTTGATCTTTTC
TACGGGGTCTGACGCTCAGTGGAACGAAAACTCACGTTAAGGGATTTTGGTCATGAGATTATCAAAAAGG
ATCTTCACCTAGATCCTTTTAAATTAAAAATGAAGTTTTAAATCAATCTAAAGTATATATGAGTAAACTT
GGTCTGACAGTTACCAATGCTTAATCAGTGAGGCACCTATCTCAGCGATCTGTCTATTTCGTTCATCCAT
AGTTGCCTGACTCCCCGTCGTGTAGATAACTACGATACGGGAGGGCTTACCATCTGGCCCCAGTGCTGCA
ATGATACCGCGAGACCCACGCTCACCGGCTCCAGATTTATCAGCAATAAACCAGCCAGCCGGAAGGGCCG
AGCGCAGAAGTGGTCCTGCAACTTTATCCGCCTCCATCCAGTCTATTAATTGTTGCCGGGAAGCTAGAGT
AAGTAGTTCGCCAGTTAATAGTTTGCGCAACGTTGTTGCCATTGCTACAGGCATCGTGGTGTCACGCTCG
TCGTTTGGTATGGCTTCATTCAGCTCCGGTTCCCAACGATCAAGGCGAGTTACATGATCCCCCATGTTGT
GCAAAAAAGCGGTTAGCTCCTTCGGTCCTCCGATCGTTGTCAGAAGTAAGTTGGCCGCAGTGTTATCACT
CATGGTTATGGCAGCACTGCATAATTCTCTTACTGTCATGCCATCCGTAAGATGCTTTTCTGTGACTGGT
GAGTACTCAACCAAGTCATTCTGAGAATAGTGTATGCGGCGACCGAGTTGCTCTTGCCCGGCGTCAATAC
GGGATAATACCGCGCCACATAGCAGAACTTTAAAAGTGCTCATCATTGGAAAACGTTCTTCGGGGCGAAA
ACTCTCAAGGATCTTACCGCTGTTGAGATCCAGTTCGATGTAACCCACTCGTGCACCCAACTGATCTTCA
GCATCTTTTACTTTCACCAGCGTTTCTGGGTGAGCAAAAACAGGAAGGCAAAATGCCGCAAAAAAGGGAA
TAAGGGCGACACGGAAATGTTGAATACTCATACTCTTCCTTTTTCAATATTATTGAAGCATTTATCAGGG
TTATTGTCTCATGAGCGGATACATATTTGAATGTATTTAGAAAAATAAACAAATAGGGGTTCCGCGCACA
TTTCCCCGAAAAGTGCCACCTGACGTCGACGGATCGGGAGATCTCCCGATCCCCTATGGTGCACTCTCAG
TACAATCTGCTCTGATGCCGCATAGTTAAGCCAGTATCTGCTCCCTGCTTGTGTGTTGGAGGTCGCTGAG
TAGTGCGCGAGCAAAATTTAAGCTACAACAAGGCAAGGCTTGACCGACAATTGCATGAAGAATCTGCTTA
GGGTTAGGCGTTTTGCGCTGCTTCGCGATGTACGGGCCAGATATACGCGTTGACATTGATTATTGACTAG
TTATTAATAGTAATCAATTACGGGGTCATTAGTTCATAGCCCATATATGGAGTTCCGCGTTACATAACTT
ACGGTAAATGGCCCGCCTGGCTGACCGCCCAACGACCCCCGCCCATTGACGTCAATAATGACGTATGTTC
CCATAGTAACGCCAATAGGGACTTTCCATTGACGTCAATGGGTGGAGTATTTACGGTAAACTGCCCACTT
GGCAGTACATCAAGTGTATCATATGCCAAGTACGCCCCCTATTGACGTCAATGACGGTAAATGGCCCGCC
TGGCATTATGCCCAGTACATGACCTTATGGGACTTTCCTACTTGGCAGTACATCTACGTATTAGTCATCG
CTATTACCATGGTGATGCGGTTTTGGCAGTACATCAATGGGCGTGGATAGCGGTTTGACTCACGGGGATT
TCCAAGTCTCCACCCCATTGACGTCAATGGGAGTTTGTTTTGGCACCAAAATCAACGGGACTTTCCAAAA
TGTCGTAACAACTCCGCCCCATTGACGCAAATGGGCGGTAGGCGTGTACGGTGGGAGGTCTATATAAGCA
GCGCGTTTTGCCTGTACTGGGTCTCTCTGGTTAGACCAGATCTGAGCCTGGGAGCTCTCTGGCTAACTAG
GGAACCCACTGCTTAAGCCTCAATAAAGCTTGCCTTGAGTGCTTCAAGTAGTGTGTGCCCGTCTGTTGTG
TGACTCTGGTAACTAGAGATCCCTCAGACCCTTTTAGTCAGTGTGGAAAATCTCTAGCAGTGGCGCCCGA
ACAGGGACTTGAAAGCGAAAGGGAAACCAGAGGAGCTCTCTCGACGCAGGACTCGGCTTGCTGAAGCGCG
CACGGCAAGAGGCGAGGGGCGGCGACTGGTGAGTACGCCAAAAATTTTGACTAGCGGAGGCTAGAAGGAG
AGAGATGGGTGCGAGAGCGTCAGTATTAAGCGGGGGAGAATTAGATCGCGATGGGAAAAAATTCGGTTAA
GGCCAGGGGGAAAGAAAAAATATAAATTAAAACATATAGTATGGGCAAGCAGGGAGCTAGAACGATTCGC
AGTTAATCCTGGCCTGTTAGAAACATCAGAAGGCTGTAGACAAATACTGGGACAGCTACAACCATCCCTT
CAGACAGGATCAGAAGAACTTAGATCATTATATAATACAGTAGCAACCCTCTATTGTGTGCATCAAAGGA
TAGAGATAAAAGACACCAAGGAAGCTTTAGACAAGATAGAGGAAGAGCAAAACAAAAGTAAGACCACCGC
ACAGCAAGCGGCCGCTGATCTTCAGACCTGGAGGAGGAGATATGAGGGACAATTGGAGAAGTGAATTATA
TAAATATAAAGTAGTAAAAATTGAACCATTAGGAGTAGCACCCACCAAGGCAAAGAGAAGAGTGGTGCAG
AGAGAAAAAAGAGCAGTGGGAATAGGAGCTTTGTTCCTTGGGTTCTTGGGAGCAGCAGGAAGCACTATGG
GCGCAGCGTCAATGACGCTGACGGTACAGGCCAGACAATTATTGTCTGGTATAGTGCAGCAGCAGAACAA
TTTGCTGAGGGCTATTGAGGCGCAACAGCATCTGTTGCAACTCACAGTCTGGGGCATCAAGCAGCTCCAG
GCAAGAATCCTGGCTGTGGAAAGATACCTAAAGGATCAACAGCTCCTGGGGATTTGGGGTTGCTCTGGAA
AACTCATTTGCACCACTGCTGTGCCTTGGAATGCTAGTTGGAGTAATAAATCTCTGGAACAGATTTGGAA
TCACACGACCTGGATGGAGTGGGACAGAGAAATTAACAATTACACAAGCTTAATACACTCCTTAATTGAA
GAATCGCAAAACCAGCAAGAAAAGAATGAACAAGAATTATTGGAATTAGATAAATGGGCAAGTTTGTGGA
ATTGGTTTAACATAACAAATTGGCTGTGGTATATAAAATTATTCATAATGATAGTAGGAGGCTTGGTAGG
TTTAAGAATAGTTTTTGCTGTACTTTCTATAGTGAATAGAGTTAGGCAGGGATATTCACCATTATCGTTT
CAGACCCACCTCCCAACCCCGAGGGGACCCGACAGGCCCGAAGGAATAGAAGAAGAAGGTGGAGAGAGAG
ACAGAGACAGATCCATTCGATTAGTGAACGGATCGGCACTGCGTGCGCCAATTCTGCAGACAAATGGCAG
TATTCATCCACAATTTTAAAAGAAAAGGGGGGATTGGGGGGTACAGTGCAGGGGAAAGAATAGTAGACAT
AATAGCAACAGACATACAAACTAAAGAATTACAAAAACAAATTACAAAAATTCAAAATTTTCGGGTTTAT
TACAGGGACAGCAGAGATCCAGTTTGGTTAATTAGCTAGCGAGGGCCTATTTCCCATGATTCCTTCATAT
TTGCATATACGATACAAGGCTGTTAGAGAGATAATTGGAATTAATTTGACTGTAAACACAAAGATATTAG
TACAAAATACGTGACGTAGAAAGTAATAATTTCTTGGGTAGTTTGCAGTTTTAAAATTATGTTTTAAAAT
GGACTATCATATGCTTACCGTAACTTGAAAGTATTTCGATTTCTTGGCTTTATATATCTTGTGGAAAGGA
CGAAACACCGTGTGTGTGAATGCGTCAAG
Features (pLannotate 1.2.2; 38 found; start..end, strand, type, name):
     18..36      +  misc_RNA       MS2 stem loop: stem loop that binds the bacteriophage MS2 coat protein
     47..83      +  misc_RNA       gRNA scaffold (fragment): guide RNA scaffold for the Streptococcus pyogenes CRISPR/Cas9 system
     88..106     +  misc_RNA       MS2 stem loop: stem loop that binds the bacteriophage MS2 coat protein
    117..136     +  misc_RNA       gRNA scaffold (fragment): guide RNA scaffold for the Streptococcus pyogenes CRISPR/Cas9 system
    149..167     +  CDS            small t antigen (fragment): SV40 (simian virus 40) small t antigen
    193..404     +  promoter       EF-1α core promoter: core promoter for human elongation factor EF-1α
    421..468     +  CDS            nucleoplasmin NLS: bipartite nuclear localization signal from nucleoplasmin
    468..4569    +  CDS            dCas9 (fragment): catalytically dead mutant of the Cas9 endonuclease from the Streptococcus pyogenes Type II CRISPR/Cas system RNA-guided DNA-binding protein that lacks endonuclease activity due to the D10A mutation in the RuvC catalytic domain and the N863A mutation in the HNH catalytic domain
   4894..5292    +  CDS            BSD: blasticidin S deaminase; Aspergillus terreus BSD; confers resistance to blasticidin
   5293..5314    +  misc_feature   MCS (fragment): pBluescript multiple cloning site
   5317..5905    +  misc_feature   WPRE: woodchuck hepatitis virus posttranscriptional regulatory element
   5842..6423    +  CDS            nef (fragment): NEF_HV1H2 - Experimental evidence at protein level: Swiss-Prot protein existence level 1. Extracellular Nef protein targets CD4(+) T-lymphocytes for apoptosis by interacting with CXCR4 surface receptors. From Human immunodeficiency virus type 1 group M subtype B (isolate HXB2) (HIV-1).
   6430..6610    +  LTR            5' LTR (truncated): truncated 5' long terminal repeat (LTR) from HIV-1
   6642..6866    +  polyA_signal   bGH poly(A) signal: bovine growth hormone polyadenylation signal
   6870..6891    +  promoter       SV40 promoter (fragment): SV40 enhancer and early promoter
   6912..7340    +  rep_origin     f1 ori (sequence partly withheld): f1 bacteriophage origin of replication; arrow indicates direction of (+) strand synthesis
   7354..7683    +  promoter       SV40 promoter: SV40 enhancer and early promoter
   7731..7778    +  promoter       EM7 promoter: synthetic bacterial promoter&nbsp
   7797..8171    +  CDS            BleoR: antibiotic-binding protein; Sh ble from Streptoalloteichus hindustanus; confers resistance to bleomycin, phleomycin, and Zeocin™
   8181..8306    +  CDS            ble (fragment): BLE_KLEPN - Experimental evidence at protein level: Swiss-Prot protein existence level 1. Binding protein with a strong affinity to the bleomycin family of antibiotics. Binds to CL990; an antimitotic-antibiotic compound. From Klebsiella pneumoniae.
   8301..8422    +  polyA_signal   SV40 poly(A) signal: SV40 polyadenylation signal
   8493..8515    -  protein_bind   lac operator (fragment): The lac repressor binds to the lac operator to inhibit transcription in E. coli. This inhibition can be relieved by adding lactose or isopropyl-β-D-thiogalactopyranoside (IPTG). lac repressor encoded by lacI
   8519..8549    -  promoter       lac promoter: promoter for the E. coli lac operon
   8564..8585    -  protein_bind   CAP binding site: CAP binding activates transcription in the presence of cAMP. E. coli catabolite activator protein
   8598..8690    -  CDS            lacI (fragment): lac repressor; lacI; The lac repressor binds to the lac operator to inhibit transcription in E. coli. This inhibition can be relieved by adding lactose or isopropyl-β-D-thiogalactopyranoside (IPTG).
   8873..9461    -  rep_origin     ori: high-copy-number ColE1/pMB1/pBR322/pUC origin of replication
   9632..10492   -  CDS            AmpR: β-lactamase; bla; confers resistance to ampicillin, carbenicillin, and related antibiotics
  10493..10597   -  promoter       AmpR promoter: bla
  10656..10708   -  misc_feature   bom (fragment): basis of mobility region from pBR322
  10863..11242   +  enhancer       CMV enhancer: human cytomegalovirus immediate early enhancer
  11243..11442   +  promoter       CMV promoter: human cytomegalovirus (CMV) immediate early promoter
  11460..11640   +  LTR            5' LTR (truncated): truncated 5' long terminal repeat (LTR) from HIV-1
  11687..11812   +  misc_feature   HIV-1 Ψ: packaging signal of human immunodeficiency virus type 1
  11796..12159   +  CDS            HIV-1 gag (fragment): gag protein from human immunodeficiency virus 1; gag
  12305..12538   +  misc_feature   RRE: The Rev response element (RRE) of HIV-1 allows for Rev-dependent mRNA export from the nucleus to the cytoplasm.
  12915..13015   +  CDS            Rev (fragment): human immunodeficiency virus 1 (HIV-1) Rev protein; rev; enhances nuclear export of unspliced and incompletely spliced viral mRNAs
  13065..13182   +  misc_feature   cPPT/CTS: central polypurine tract and central termination sequence of HIV-1
  13232..13472   +  promoter       U6 promoter: RNA polymerase III promoter for human U6 snRNA
