[The description below was written by a language model from this plasmid's Addgene catalogue record and pLannotate feature annotations shown in this document.]
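Description:
lentiSAMv2 GLIS3 TSS-guide4 is a 13.5 kb lentiviral CRISPR activation plasmid built on the lentiSAMv2 backbone, designed to upregulate the human GLIS3 gene by targeting a transcriptional activator to its transcription start site region. It is propagated in E. coli through a high-copy ColE1/pUC-type origin with ampicillin resistance, and it also carries an f1 origin. The backbone outside the viral cassette contains an SV40/EM7-driven bleomycin/Zeocin resistance gene, although the catalogue lists only blasticidin as the mammalian selectable marker.

The transfer cassette is arranged in the usual third-generation style: a CMV enhancer/promoter fused to a truncated HIV-1 5' LTR drives genomic RNA production in packaging cells, followed by the Ψ packaging signal, RRE for Rev-dependent export, and cPPT/CTS, with a WPRE and a truncated 3' LTR plus bGH polyadenylation signal downstream. Two expression units sit within it. A human U6 promoter transcribes the GLIS3-directed guide in an S. pyogenes scaffold modified with two MS2 stem loops, which can recruit MS2 coat protein fusions carrying additional activation domains; those helper proteins are not encoded here and would have to be supplied separately. The EF-1α core promoter drives a nucleoplasmin NLS-tagged, catalytically dead Cas9 (D10A/N863A) that, according to the catalogue, is fused to VP64 and linked through a 2A peptide to blasticidin S deaminase. The VP64 and 2A segments are not individually annotated in the feature table, but an unannotated gap between dCas9 and BSD is consistent with them. The plasmid was deposited with work on human pancreatic islet chromatin architecture and type 2 diabetes genetics.
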