Addgene plasmid #118191: lentiSAMv2 GLIS3 TSS-guide4
Purpose: CRISPR-mediated activation of GLIS3. Catalytically inactive Cas9 from S. pyogenes and VP64 with 2A-BlastR.
Depositing lab: Jorge Ferrer. Depositing organization: Imperial College London. Publication: Human pancreatic islet three-dimensional chromatin architecture provides insights into the genetics of type 2 diabetes. Miguel-Escalada I, Bonas-Guarch S, Cebola I, Ponsa-Cobas J, Mendieta-Esteban J, Atla G, Javierre BM, Rolando DMY, Farabella I, Morgan CC, Garcia-Hurtado J, Beucher A, Moran I, Pasquali L, Ramos-Rodriguez M, Appel EVR, Linneberg A, Gjesing AP, Witte DR, Pedersen O, Grarup N, Ravassard P, Torrents D, Mercader JM, Piemonti L, Berney T, de Koning EJP, Kerr-Conte J, Pattou F, Fedko IO, Groop L, Prokopenko I, Hansen T, Marti-Renom MA, Fraser P, Ferrer J. Nat Genet. 2019 Jun 28. pii: 10.1038/s41588-019-0457-0. doi: 10.1038/s41588-019-0457-0. PubMed 31253982.
Backbone
  Vector backbone: lentiSAMv2
  Backbone manufacturer: Feng Zhang (Addgene #75112)
  Vector type: Mammalian Expression, Lentiviral, CRISPR
  Selectable markers: Blasticidin
Growth in bacteria
  Bacterial resistance: Ampicillin, 100 μg/mL
  Growth temperature: 37°C
  Growth strain: Stbl3
  Copy number: High Copy
Gene/Insert
  Gene/Insert name: dCas9-VP64-2A-BlastR
  gRNA/shRNA sequence: tgtgtgtgAATGCGTCAAG
  Species: H. sapiens (human)
  Promoter: EF1a core and U6
  Cloning method: Restriction Enzyme; 5′ cloning site Unknown (destroyed during cloning); 3′ cloning site Unknown (destroyed during cloning)
  Sequencing primers: 5′ GATCCGCCACCATGGATGC
Terms and licenses: Academic/Nonprofit Terms; Industry Terms: Not Available to Industry
Depositor comments: Please visit https://www.biorxiv.org/content/early/2018/08/27/400291 for bioRxiv preprint.
How to cite: lentiSAMv2 GLIS3 TSS-guide4 was a gift from Jorge Ferrer (Addgene plasmid # 118191 ; http://n2t.net/addgene:118191 ; RRID:Addgene_118191)
