>Addgene plasmid #118191 | lentiSAMv2 GLIS3 TSS-guide4 | depositor partial sequence | sequence record 223285 | Guide RNA, MS2 stem loops, EF1a core promoter, NLS
NNNNNNNNNNNNTTGNAGTTTTAAATTATGTTTTAAATGGACTATCATATGCTTACCGTAACTTGAAAGT
ATTTCGATTTCTTGGCTTTATATATCTTGTGGAAAGGACGAAACACCGTGTGTGTGAATGCGTCAAGGTT
TTAGAGCTAGGCCAACATGAGGATCACCCATGTCTGCAGGGCCTAGCAAGTTAAAATAAGGCTAGTCCGT
TATCAACTTGGCCAACATGAGGATCACCCATGTCTGCAGGGCCAAGTGGCACCGAGTCGGTGCTTTTTTT
GGATCCTAGGTCTTGAAAGGAGTGGGAATTGGCTCCGGTGCCCGTCAGTGGGCAGAGCGCACATCGCCCA
CAGTCCCCGAGAAGTTGGGGGGAGGGGTCGGCAATTGATCCGGTGCCTAGAGAAGGTGGCGCGGGGTAAA
CTGGGAAAGTGATGTCGTGTACTGGCTCCGCCTTTTTCCCGAGGGTGGGGGAGAACCGTATATAAGTGCA
GTAGTCGCCGTGAACGTTCTTTTTCGCAACGGGTTTGCCGCCAGAACACAGGCGTACGGCCACCATGAAA
AGGCCGGCGGCCACGAAAAAGGCCGGCCAGGCAAAAAAGAAAAAGGACAAGAAGTACAGCATCGGCCTGG
CCATCGGCACCAACTCTGTGGGCTGGGCCGTGATCACCGACGAGTACAAGGTGCCCAGCAAGAAATTCAA
GGTGCTGGGCAACACCGACCGGCACAGCATCAAGAAGAACCTGATCGGAGCCCTGCTGTTCGACAGCGGC
GAAACAGCCGAGGCCACCCGGCTGAAGAGAACCGCCAGAAGAAGATACACCAGACGGAAGAACCGGATCT
GCTATCTGCAAGAGATCTTCAGCAACGAGATGGCCAAGGTGGACGACAGCTTCTTCCACATACTGTAATA
ATCCTTCCTGGTGGAAGAGGANAAGAAGCACGAGCGGCACTCCATCTTCGGCAACATCGTGGACGAGGTG
GCCTACCACGAAANNACGCCACCATCTACCACCTGAAGAAAGAAACTGGTGGGANNGCAACGAACAATGC
TAACCTGCGGGTGATCAATNNGGGCCCTGGCGCACATGAATCNAANTTCCGGGGCCACATTCCTGAATCA
AGGNCGTACGTGAACCCNANNGAANNNGAGAGCTGAANGAANGTTGTTGCATCCAGAATGGTNNNAGANC
TAAANNNCGACTTGATTCAATGTNAA
